Addgene plasmid #61294: pEGFP-N3 alpha-SSeCKS
Purpose: Mammalian expression of GFP-alpha-SSeCKS
Depositing lab: Irwin Gelman. Depositing organization: Roswell Park Comprehensive Cancer Center.
Backbone
  Vector backbone: pEGFP-N3
  Backbone manufacturer: Clontech
  Backbone size w/o insert (bp): 4700
  Vector type: Mammalian Expression
  Selectable markers: Neomycin (select with G418)
Growth in bacteria
  Bacterial resistance: Kanamycin, 50 μg/mL
  Growth temperature: 37°C
  Growth strain: DH5alpha
  Copy number: High Copy
Gene/Insert
  Gene/Insert name: alpha SSeCKS (alt name: A kinase (PRKA) anchor protein 12)
  Species: R. norvegicus (rat)
  Entrez Gene: Akap12 (a.k.a. AKAP12A, AKAP12B, AKAP12G)
  Promoter: CMV
  Tag / fusion protein: EGFP (C terminal on backbone)
  Cloning method: Restriction Enzyme; 5′ cloning site XhoI (not destroyed); 3′ cloning site SacII (not destroyed)
  Sequencing primers: 5′ CMV-F; 3′ EGFP-N
Terms and licenses: Academic/Nonprofit Terms; Industry Terms: Not Available to Industry
How to cite: pEGFP-N3 alpha-SSeCKS was a gift from Irwin Gelman (Addgene plasmid # 61294 ; http://n2t.net/addgene:61294 ; RRID:Addgene_61294)
