[The description below was written by a language model from this plasmid's Addgene catalogue record.]
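Description:
pEGFP-N3 alpha-SSeCKS is a mammalian expression plasmid built on the Clontech pEGFP-N3 backbone (about 4.7 kb without insert) that produces the alpha isoform of rat SSeCKS, the product of the Akap12 gene (A kinase anchor protein 12), as a fusion with enhanced green fluorescent protein. The rat coding sequence was inserted by restriction cloning between the XhoI and SacII sites of the multiple cloning site, both of which remain intact. This places it downstream of the CMV immediate-early promoter and upstream of the backbone's EGFP open reading frame. Although the stated purpose calls the product "GFP-alpha-SSeCKS", the record specifies that EGFP is a C-terminal tag supplied by the backbone, consistent with the N-series vector design, so the fluorescent protein sits at the carboxyl end of SSeCKS.

The plasmid is maintained in E. coli at high copy number under kanamycin selection. In mammalian cells the neomycin resistance marker allows G418 selection of stable transfectants; in this vector family a single resistance cassette typically serves both purposes, though no feature table is provided here to confirm the arrangement or the origins of replication. The insert size is not stated in the record.

The construct suits transient or stable expression of fluorescently tagged SSeCKS/AKAP12 in cultured mammalian cells, for example to follow the localisation of this scaffolding protein by live or fixed-cell fluorescence microscopy, to identify transfected cells, or to detect the fusion with anti-GFP reagents. The record gives no further experimental context beyond mammalian expression of the fusion protein.
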