>Addgene plasmid #61294 | pEGFP-N3 alpha-SSeCKS | addgene partial sequence | sequence record 100753 | CMV-F 5'-CGCAAATGGGCGGTAGGCGTG-3'
CTATATAAGCAGAGCTGGTTTAGTGAACCGTCAGATCCGCTAGCGCTACCGGACTCAGATCTCGAGGTCG
ACACATGGGCGCAGGCAGTTCCACCGAGCAGCGGAGCCCCGAGCAGCCGGCGGGGAGCGACACGCCGAGC
GAGCTGGTGCTCAGTGGCCATGGGCCCGCAGCTGAAGCCTCGGGAGCAGCTGGAGACCCCGCCGACGCGG
ACCCCGCCACCAAGCTCCCACAGAAGAATGGCCAGCTGTCTACTGTCAACGGCGTAGCTGAACAAGGAGA
TGTCCATGTCCAAGAGGAAAACCAGGAGGGGCAGGAGGAAGAAGTCGTTGATGAGGATGTTGGACAGCGA
GAGTCAGAAGATGTGAGAGAAAAAGACCGAGTTGAAGAAATGGCGGCCAACTCCACAGCTGTTGAAGATA
TCACAAAGGATGGGCAGGAGGAGACATCAGAAATAATTGAACAGATCCCTGCTTCAGAAAGCAATGTGGA
AGAAATGGTACAGCCTGCTGAGTCCCAGGCTAATGATGTTGGCTTCAAGAAAGTATTTAAATTTGTTGGT
TTTAAATTCACGGTGAAGAAGGATAAAAATGAAAAGTCAGATACTGTCCAACTACTCACTGTCAAGAAGG
ATGAAGGCGAAGGGGCAGAAGCCTCTGTCGGAGCTGGAGACCACCAGGAGCCCAGTGTGGAGACTGCCGT
CGGAGAGTCAGCATCCAAAGAAAGTGAGCTGAAGCAATCCACAGAGAAGCAAGAAGGCACCCTGAAGCAA
GAACAGAGCAGCACAGAAATCCCCCTTCAAGCCGAATCTGATCAAGCGGCTGAGGAAGAAGCCAAAGATG
AAGGAGAAGAAAAACAAGAGAAAGAGCCCACCAAGTCCCCAGAATCCCCGAGCAGCCCAGTCAGCAGTGA
GACAACATCTTCCTTCAAGAAGTTCTTCACTCACGGTTGGGCCGGCTGG
