>Addgene plasmid #61294 | pEGFP-N3 alpha-SSeCKS | addgene partial sequence | sequence record 100754 | EGFP-N 5'-CGTCGCCGTCCAGCTCGACCAG-3'
CGGTGAACAGCTCCTCGCCCTTGCTCACCATGGTGGCGATGGATCCCGGGCCCGCGGTGGCGGCCGCTCT
AGAGGATTCTGCCAGGTCTCCCTTTGGCTCCTGCAGGTCCTCTTCTGCCTGGGCCTTGTTCTCTTTGACT
GACTTGGTAGACATTTCTTCTTCCTGGACCTCAACTTTTGGGGCATCGCCCTCCTCGGTTAGCTTTGGTC
CGTTGGTGTCTGGGGATTCTTTGGTTAGGTTTCCAGAGGCACTGGCCTCTGCCTGGGCTAAGCTTTGGAG
CTGAGGGCCATCAGCAGCATGCTCCTTTTGATCTTTGGGTTGAGGAGGCAGCTTCTCAATGCTTACTTTG
ACACCGGCGCTTTCAACTGCAAGCGCGGCAAGCATTTCCGAGGCTGAGCCCATGCCTCCAGAACGGTCAG
GACTTGCAAGTCCTCTCTGGGCTGCGGCACTGGGTGTTTCATCTTGGCAACTTTCATTTTTGTCCAGCAT
CTGTTGGGCTCCCTGGCTGTCAGCCTGCATTGCAGGAACCTGGGTCTGTGAATCATAAGCATGAGTTTCG
GGGGCTGTTTCTGTACGTGCGAACTGGTCAACGGCTGTCTGAATGACGTTCAGCACAATCTTGTTGCTCT
TACTCTCAAGTTCCAGGATCTCAGGTTCAGCCTTGAGGACTTTTTCGATTGCTGTACTCTCCTTGCCGTC
AGCATCAGGACCAGCATCTGGCTTGTCCTCTTCCTCTGATCGCTCTCTCTGGGATGCGCTTATTTCTCCT
TGTAGGTCAGGATGTAGGGTGCTTTCAGGAGCAGGAGTTACTATGATTGGGATGGATTCTGCCTGAGACT
CAGGCCCCAGGGGTACCGTGTCCTCTGCATGCTGAAGAGTCCAGTGGCCACCCGTTGCAGAGGACTTCTC
AGCTGGTAATAAGTGTGCACCTACACACTCTGGACTTTCACCTGTCTCTGAAATCACAACCGTTTCTATG
ACCTTTTCCACAGCTTCTGCTGTTTGAGTGACTGTTGTGTCCAGGCTTTGAACTTGAACCTCTATGCAAC
CTGCTTTGTCTTGGTCTGG
